Addgene plasmid #170588: p663-UBC-miniTurbo-V5-TLK1_IDG-K
Purpose: Gateway destination clone of TLK1 (human) tagged with N-terminal miniTurbo-V5 for generating protein-proximity networks using proximity-dependent biotinylation proteomics
Depositing lab: Ben Major. Depositing organization: Washington University in Saint Louis.
Backbone
  Vector backbone: pDest663
  Backbone manufacturer: PEL
  Backbone size w/o insert (bp): 9019
  Vector type: Mammalian Expression, Lentiviral ; Gateway Destination
  Selectable markers: Puromycin
Growth in bacteria
  Bacterial resistance: Ampicillin, 100 μg/mL
  Growth temperature: 30°C
  Growth strain: DH10B
  Copy number: Low Copy
Gene/Insert
  Gene/Insert name: miniTurbo-V5-TLK1 (alt name: miniTurbo-V5)
  Species: H. sapiens (human)
  Entrez Gene: TLK1 (a.k.a. PKU-beta)
  Promoter: Ubiquitin
  Tag / fusion protein: miniTurbo-V5 (N terminal on insert)
  Cloning method: Gateway Cloning
  Sequencing primers: 5′ TGAAGCTCCGGTTTTGAACT; 3′ AATAGACCCGTGAAGCTGATC
Terms and licenses: Academic/Nonprofit Terms; Industry Terms: Not Available to Industry
Depositor comments: These plasmids were generated as part of the Illuminating the Druggable Genome (IDG) program sponsored by the NIH Common Fund. The goal of this program is to identify, gather, and distribute information and resources for proteins that currently are not well-studied yet belong to commonly drug-targeted protein families: protein kinases, non-olfactory G-protein coupled receptors (GPCRs), and ion channels. The IDG program is designed to develop fundamental research tools for understudied proteins, elucidate their function, and disseminate the IDG-related resources and data to the greater scientific community. These lentiviral gateway destination plasmids were generated, as part of the Kinase-Data and Resource Generating Center (DRGC), using the single fragment or multisite gateway cloning technology. They were used for generating proteomics-based protein-interaction and protein-proximity networks that can be accessed through the kinase-DRGC website https://darkkinome.org/. Each plasmid has either an N- or C-terminal fusion protein (Flag/ V5/V5-miniTurbo/V5-TurboID/miniTurbo-V5/TurboID-V5) tagged understudied kinase driven under either a CMV or Ubiquitin (UBC) promoter. All inserts in the pENTR plasmids used to generate the deposited destination plasmids were end-sequenced and insert size validated prior to multi-site gateway cloning. The combined insert size of the single fragment or three fragment destination plasmids were confirmed by restriction digestion (BsrGI, and EcoRV for pDest667; BsrGI, EcoRV, and BstZ17I for pDest663; and BsrGI for pHAGE) and all plasmids were partially sequenced to ensure in-frame ORFs and fusion tags.
How to cite: p663-UBC-miniTurbo-V5-TLK1_IDG-K was a gift from Ben Major (Addgene plasmid # 170588 ; http://n2t.net/addgene:170588 ; RRID:Addgene_170588)
