[The description below was written by a language model from this plasmid's Addgene catalogue record and pLannotate feature annotations shown in this document.]
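Description:
p663-UBC-miniTurbo-V5-TLK1_IDG-K is a lentiviral mammalian expression plasmid built on the pDest663 Gateway destination backbone, carrying human TLK1 (tousled-like kinase 1) fused at its N-terminus to the miniTurbo biotin ligase and a V5 epitope. It is maintained in E. coli through a ColE1/pUC-type origin and an ampicillin resistance gene. The catalogue lists it as low copy even though the annotated origin is of the high-copy type. An f1 origin, an SV40 origin and remnants of lac and T7/T3 promoter sequences are carried over from the backbone.

The transfer cassette has a third-generation layout. An RSV promoter drives a truncated HIV-1 5' LTR, followed by the Ψ packaging signal with a gag fragment, the RRE for Rev-dependent export of the genomic RNA, and the cPPT/CTS. The second truncated LTR annotation, lying downstream of the payload and followed by an SV40 polyadenylation signal, corresponds to the 3' LTR. Between them, the attB4, attB5, attB1 and attB2 scars show the payload was assembled by multisite Gateway recombination from three fragments: the human ubiquitin C promoter, the miniTurbo tag, and the TLK1 open reading frame. The V5 tag is recorded in the catalogue but was not annotated separately in the feature table. A WPRE follows the fusion gene to enhance transcript expression, and a mouse PGK promoter drives puromycin N-acetyltransferase for selecting transduced cells.

The plasmid was produced within the Illuminating the Druggable Genome program's work on understudied kinases. Once expressed, miniTurbo-TLK1 biotinylates nearby proteins, which can be captured and identified by mass spectrometry to map the kinase's protein-proximity network.
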