Features (pLannotate 1.2.2; 32 found; start..end, strand, type, name):
    594..731     +  CDS            nef (fragment): NEF_HV1LA - Experimental evidence at protein level: Swiss-Prot protein existence level 1. Extracellular Nef protein targets CD4(+) T-lymphocytes for apoptosis by interacting with CXCR4 surface receptors. From Human immunodeficiency virus type 1 group M subtype B (isolate Lai) (HIV-1).
    717..897     +  LTR            5' LTR (truncated): truncated 5' long terminal repeat (LTR) from HIV-1
    969..1090    +  polyA_signal   SV40 poly(A) signal: SV40 polyadenylation signal
   1130..1265    +  rep_origin     SV40 ori: SV40 origin of replication
   1286..1304    -  promoter       T7 promoter: promoter for bacteriophage T7 RNA polymerase
   1312..1467    +  CDS            lacZα (fragment): LacZα fragment of β-galactosidase; lacZ fragment
   1472..1900    +  rep_origin     f1 ori (sequence partly withheld): f1 bacteriophage origin of replication; arrow indicates direction of (+) strand synthesis
   1953..2057    +  promoter       AmpR promoter: bla
   2058..2918    +  CDS            AmpR: β-lactamase; bla; confers resistance to ampicillin, carbenicillin, and related antibiotics
   3089..3677    +  rep_origin     ori: high-copy-number ColE1/pMB1/pBR322/pUC origin of replication
   3860..3952    +  CDS            lacI (fragment): lac repressor; lacI; The lac repressor binds to the lac operator to inhibit transcription in E. coli. This inhibition can be relieved by adding lactose or isopropyl-β-D-thiogalactopyranoside (IPTG).
   3965..3986    +  protein_bind   CAP binding site: CAP binding activates transcription in the presence of cAMP. E. coli catabolite activator protein
   4001..4031    +  promoter       lac promoter: promoter for the E. coli lac operon
   4035..4057    +  protein_bind   lac operator (fragment): The lac repressor binds to the lac operator to inhibit transcription in E. coli. This inhibition can be relieved by adding lactose or isopropyl-β-D-thiogalactopyranoside (IPTG). lac repressor encoded by lacI
   4100..4118    +  promoter       T3 promoter: promoter for bacteriophage T3 RNA polymerase
   4146..4372    +  promoter       RSV promoter: Rous sarcoma virus enhancer/promoter
   4373..4553    +  LTR            5' LTR (truncated): truncated 5' long terminal repeat (LTR) from HIV-1
   4600..4725    +  misc_feature   HIV-1 Ψ: packaging signal of human immunodeficiency virus type 1
   4709..5072    +  CDS            HIV-1 gag (fragment): gag protein from human immunodeficiency virus 1; gag
   5218..5451    +  misc_feature   RRE: The Rev response element (RRE) of HIV-1 allows for Rev-dependent mRNA export from the nucleus to the cytoplasm.
   5828..5928    +  CDS            Rev (fragment): human immunodeficiency virus 1 (HIV-1) Rev protein; rev; enhances nuclear export of unspliced and incompletely spliced viral mRNAs
   5947..6063    +  misc_feature   cPPT/CTS: central polypurine tract and central termination sequence of HIV-1
   6097..6117    +  protein_bind   attB4: mutant version of attB; core recombination site for the Gateway® BP reaction BP Clonase™
   6117..7328    +  promoter       UbC promoter: human ubiquitin C promoter
   7332..7350    -  protein_bind   attB5 (fragment): mutant version of attB; core recombination site for the Gateway® BP reaction BP Clonase™
   7365..8135    +  CDS            miniTurbo: N-terminally truncated mutant of the E. coli biotin ligase BioID engineered for improved catalytic efficiency (Branon et al., 2018)
   8184..8208    +  protein_bind   attB1: mutant version of attB; recombination site for the Gateway® BP reaction BP Clonase™
   8214..10511   +  CDS            TLK1: TLK1_HUMAN - Also known as KIAA0137. Experimental evidence at protein level: Swiss-Prot protein existence level 1. Rapidly and transiently inhibited by phosphorylation following the generation of DNA double-stranded breaks during S-phase. This is cell cycle checkpoint and ATM-pathway dependent and appears to regulate processes involved in chromatin assembly. Isoform 3 phosphorylates and enhances the stability of the t-SNARE SNAP23, augmenting its assembly with syntaxin. Isoform 3 protects the cells from the ionizing radiation by facilitating the repair of DSBs. In vitro, phosphorylates histone
  10516..10540   -  protein_bind   attB2: mutant version of attB; recombination site for the Gateway® BP reaction BP Clonase™
  10570..11158   +  misc_feature   WPRE: woodchuck hepatitis virus posttranscriptional regulatory element
  11172..11671   +  promoter       PGK promoter: mouse phosphoglycerate kinase 1 promoter
  11692..526     +  CDS            PuroR (across the origin): puromycin N-acetyltransferase; pac from Streptomyces alboniger; confers resistance to puromycin
>Addgene plasmid #170588 | p663-UBC-miniTurbo-V5-TLK1_IDG-K | addgene full sequence | sequence record 341658 | Addgene NGS Result
CGCGTTCGCCGACTACCCCGCCACGCGCCACACCGTCGATCCGGACCGCCACATCGAGCGGGTCACCGAG
CTGCAAGAACTCTTCCTCACGCGCGTCGGGCTCGACATCGGCAAGGTGTGGGTCGCGGACGACGGCGCCG
CGGTGGCGGTCTGGACCACGCCGGAGAGCGTCGAAGCGGGGGCGGTGTTCGCCGAGATCGGCCCGCGCAT
GGCCGAGTTGAGCGGTTCCCGGCTGGCCGCGCAGCAACAGATGGAAGGCCTCCTGGCGCCGCACCGGCCC
AAGGAGCCCGCGTGGTTCCTGGCCACCGTCGGCGTCTCGCCCGACCACCAGGGCAAGGGTCTGGGCAGCG
CCGTCGTGCTCCCCGGAGTGGAGGCGGCCGAGCGCGCCGGGGTGCCCGCCTTCCTGGAGACCTCCGCGCC
CCGCAACCTCCCCTTCTACGAGCGGCTCGGCTTCACCGTCACCGCCGACGTCGAGGTGCCCGAAGGACCG
CGCACCTGGTGCATGACCCGCAAGCCCGGTGCCTGACGCCCGCCCCACGACCCGCAGCGCCCGACCGAAA
GGAGCGCACGACCCCATGCATCTCGAGGGCCCGGTACCTTTAAGACCAATGACTTACAAGGCAGCTGTAG
ATCTTAGCCACTTTTTAAAAGAAAAGGGGGGACTGGAAGGGCTAGCTCACTCCCAACGAAGACAAGATCT
GCTTTTTGCTTGTACTGGGTCTCTCTGGTTAGACCAGATCTGAGCCTGGGAGCTCTCTGGCTAACTAGGG
AACCCACTGCTTAAGCCTCAATAAAGCTTGCCTTGAGTGCTTCAAGTAGTGTGTGCCCGTCTGTTGTGTG
ACTCTGGTAACTAGAGATCCCTCAGACCCTTTTAGTCAGTGTGGAAAATCTCTAGCAGTAGTAGTTCATG
TCATCTTATTATTCAGTATTTATAACTTGCAAAGAAATGAATATCAGAGAGTGAGAGGAACTTGTTTATT
GCAGCTTATAATGGTTACAAATAAAGCAATAGCATCACAAATTTCACAAATAAAGCATTTTTTTCACTGC
ATTCTAGTTGTGGTTTGTCCAAACTCATCAATGTATCTTATCATGTCTGGCTCTAGCTATCCCGCCCCTA
ACTCCGCCCATCCCGCCCCTAACTCCGCCCAGTTCCGCCCATTCTCCGCCCCATGGCTGACTAATTTTTT
TTATTTATGCAGAGGCCGAGGCCGCCTCGGCCTCTGAGCTATTCCAGAAGTAGTGAGGAGGCTTTTTTGG
AGGCCTAGGGACGTACCCAATTCGCCCTATAGTGAGTCGTATTACGCGCGCTCACTGGCCGTCGTTTTAC
AACGTCGTGACTGGGAAAACCCTGGCGTTACCCAACTTAATCGCCTTGCAGCACATCCCCCTTTCGCCAG
CTGGCGTAATAGCGAAGAGGCCCGCACCGATCGCCCTTCCCAACAGTTGCGCAGCCTGAATGGCGAATGG
G
[124 nt withheld, positions 1472-1595]
C
[91 nt withheld, positions 1597-1687]
A
[49 nt withheld, positions 1689-1737]
CCTTTGACGTTGGAGTCCACGTTCTTT
[37 nt withheld, positions 1765-1801]
ACCCTATCTCGGTCTATTCTTTTGATTTATAAGGGATTTTGCCGATTTCGGCCTATTGGTTAAAAAATGA
GCTGATTTAACAAAAATTTAACGCGAATTTTAACAAAATATTAACGCTTACAATTTAGGTGGCACTTTTC
GGGGAAATGTGCGCGGAACCCCTATTTGTTTATTTTTCTAAATACATTCAAATATGTATCCGCTCATGAG
ACAATAACCCTGATAAATGCTTCAATAATATTGAAAAAGGAAGAGTATGAGTATTCAACATTTCCGTGTC
GCCCTTATTCCCTTTTTTGCGGCATTTTGCCTTCCTGTTTTTGCTCACCCAGAAACGCTGGTGAAAGTAA
AAGATGCTGAAGATCAGTTGGGTGCACGAGTGGGTTACATCGAACTGGATCTCAACAGCGGTAAGATCCT
TGAGAGTTTTCGCCCCGAAGAACGTTTTCCAATGATGAGCACTTTTAAAGTTCTGCTATGTGGCGCGGTA
TTATCCCGTATTGACGCCGGGCAAGAGCAACTCGGTCGCCGCATACACTATTCTCAGAATGACTTGGTTG
AGTACTCACCAGTCACAGAAAAGCATCTTACGGATGGCATGACAGTAAGAGAATTATGCAGTGCTGCCAT
AACCATGAGTGATAACACTGCGGCCAACTTACTTCTGACAACGATCGGAGGACCGAAGGAGCTAACCGCT
TTTTTGCACAACATGGGGGATCATGTAACTCGCCTTGATCGTTGGGAACCGGAGCTGAATGAAGCCATAC
CAAACGACGAGCGTGACACCACGATGCCTGTAGCAATGGCAACAACGTTGCGCAAACTATTAACTGGCGA
ACTACTTACTCTAGCTTCCCGGCAACAATTAATAGACTGGATGGAGGCGGATAAAGTTGCAGGACCACTT
CTGCGCTCGGCCCTTCCGGCTGGCTGGTTTATTGCTGATAAATCTGGAGCCGGTGAGCGTGGGTCTCGCG
GTATCATTGCAGCACTGGGGCCAGATGGTAAGCCCTCCCGTATCGTAGTTATCTACACGACGGGGAGTCA
GGCAACTATGGATGAACGAAATAGACAGATCGCTGAGATAGGTGCCTCACTGATTAAGCATTGGTAACTG
TCAGACCAAGTTTACTCATATATACTTTAGATTGATTTAAAACTTCATTTTTAATTTAAAAGGATCTAGG
TGAAGATCCTTTTTGATAATCTCATGACCAAAATCCCTTAACGTGAGTTTTCGTTCCACTGAGCGTCAGA
CCCCGTAGAAAAGATCAAAGGATCTTCTTGAGATCCTTTTTTTCTGCGCGTAATCTGCTGCTTGCAAACA
AAAAAACCACCGCTACCAGCGGTGGTTTGTTTGCCGGATCAAGAGCTACCAACTCTTTTTCCGAAGGTAA
CTGGCTTCAGCAGAGCGCAGATACCAAATACTGTTCTTCTAGTGTAGCCGTAGTTAGGCCACCACTTCAA
GAACTCTGTAGCACCGCCTACATACCTCGCTCTGCTAATCCTGTTACCAGTGGCTGCTGCCAGTGGCGAT
AAGTCGTGTCTTACCGGGTTGGACTCAAGACGATAGTTACCGGATAAGGCGCAGCGGTCGGGCTGAACGG
GGGGTTCGTGCACACAGCCCAGCTTGGAGCGAACGACCTACACCGAACTGAGATACCTACAGCGTGAGCT
ATGAGAAAGCGCCACGCTTCCCGAAGGGAGAAAGGCGGACAGGTATCCGGTAAGCGGCAGGGTCGGAACA
GGAGAGCGCACGAGGGAGCTTCCAGGGGGAAACGCCTGGTATCTTTATAGTCCTGTCGGGTTTCGCCACC
TCTGACTTGAGCGTCGATTTTTGTGATGCTCGTCAGGGGGGCGGAGCCTATGGAAAAACGCCAGCAACGC
GGCCTTTTTACGGTTCCTGGCCTTTTGCTGGCCTTTTGCTCACATGTTCTTTCCTGCGTTATCCCCTGAT
TCTGTGGATAACCGTATTACCGCCTTTGAGTGAGCTGATACCGCTCGCCGCAGCCGAACGACCGAGCGCA
GCGAGTCAGTGAGCGAGGAAGCGGAAGAGCGCCCAATACGCAAACCGCCTCTCCCCGCGCGTTGGCCGAT
TCATTAATGCAGCTGGCACGACAGGTTTCCCGACTGGAAAGCGGGCAGTGAGCGCAACGCAATTAATGTG
AGTTAGCTCACTCATTAGGCACCCCAGGCTTTACACTTTATGCTTCCGGCTCGTATGTTGTGTGGAATTG
TGAGCGGATAACAATTTCACACAGGAAACAGCTATGACCATGATTACGCCAAGCGCGCAATTAACCCTCA
CTAAAGGGAACAAAAGCTGGAGCTGCAAGCTTAATGTAGTCTTATGCAATACTCTTGTAGTCTTGCAACA
TGGTAACGATGAGTTAGCAACATGCCTTACAAGGAGAGAAAAAGCACCGTGCATGCCGATTGGTGGAAGT
AAGGTGGTACGATCGTGCCTTATTAGGAAGGCAACAGACGGGTCTGACATGGATTGGACGAACCACTGAA
TTGCCGCATTGCAGAGATATTGTATTTAAGTGCCTAGCTCGATACATAAACGGGTCTCTCTGGTTAGACC
AGATCTGAGCCTGGGAGCTCTCTGGCTAACTAGGGAACCCACTGCTTAAGCCTCAATAAAGCTTGCCTTG
AGTGCTTCAAGTAGTGTGTGCCCGTCTGTTGTGTGACTCTGGTAACTAGAGATCCCTCAGACCCTTTTAG
TCAGTGTGGAAAATCTCTAGCAGTGGCGCCCGAACAGGGACTTGAAAGCGAAAGGGAAACCAGAGGAGCT
CTCTCGACGCAGGACTCGGCTTGCTGAAGCGCGCACGGCAAGAGGCGAGGGGCGGCGACTGGTGAGTACG
CCAAAAATTTTGACTAGCGGAGGCTAGAAGGAGAGAGATGGGTGCGAGAGCGTCAGTATTAAGCGGGGGA
GAATTAGATCGCGATGGGAAAAAATTCGGTTAAGGCCAGGGGGAAAGAAAAAATATAAATTAAAACATAT
AGTATGGGCAAGCAGGGAGCTAGAACGATTCGCAGTTAATCCTGGCCTGTTAGAAACATCAGAAGGCTGT
AGACAAATACTGGGACAGCTACAACCATCCCTTCAGACAGGATCAGAAGAACTTAGATCATTATATAATA
CAGTAGCAACCCTCTATTGTGTGCATCAAAGGATAGAGATAAAAGACACCAAGGAAGCTTTAGACAAGAT
AGAGGAAGAGCAAAACAAAAGTAAGACCACCGCACAGCAAGCGGCCGCTGATCTTCAGACCTGGAGGAGG
AGATATGAGGGACAATTGGAGAAGTGAATTATATAAATATAAAGTAGTAAAAATTGAACCATTAGGAGTA
GCACCCACCAAGGCAAAGAGAAGAGTGGTGCAGAGAGAAAAAAGAGCAGTGGGAATAGGAGCTTTGTTCC
TTGGGTTCTTGGGAGCAGCAGGAAGCACTATGGGCGCAGCGTCAATGACGCTGACGGTACAGGCCAGACA
ATTATTGTCTGGTATAGTGCAGCAGCAGAACAATTTGCTGAGGGCTATTGAGGCGCAACAGCATCTGTTG
CAACTCACAGTCTGGGGCATCAAGCAGCTCCAGGCAAGAATCCTGGCTGTGGAAAGATACCTAAAGGATC
AACAGCTCCTGGGGATTTGGGGTTGCTCTGGAAAACTCATTTGCACCACTGCTGTGCCTTGGAATGCTAG
TTGGAGTAATAAATCTCTGGAACAGATTTGGAATCACACGACCTGGATGGAGTGGGACAGAGAAATTAAC
AATTACACAAGCTTAATACACTCCTTAATTGAAGAATCGCAAAACCAGCAAGAAAAGAATGAACAAGAAT
TATTGGAATTAGATAAATGGGCAAGTTTGTGGAATTGGTTTAACATAACAAATTGGCTGTGGTATATAAA
ATTATTCATAATGATAGTAGGAGGCTTGGTAGGTTTAAGAATAGTTTTTGCTGTACTTTCTATAGTGAAT
AGAGTTAGGCAGGGATATTCACCATTATCGTTTCAGACCCACCTCCCAACCCCGAGGGGACCCGACAGGC
CCGAAGGAATAGAAGAAGAAGGTGGAGAGAGAGACAGAGACAGATCCATTCGATTAGTGAACGGATCTCG
ACGGTATCGGTTAACTTTTAAAAGAAAAGGGGGGATTGGGGGGTACAGTGCAGGGGAAAGAATAGTAGAC
ATAATAGCAACAGACATACAAACTAAAGAATTACAAAAACAAATTACAAAATTCAAAATTTTATCGTCCA
GTGTGGTGGAATTCTGCAGATATCACAACTTTGTATAGAAAAGTTGGCCTCCGCGCCGGGTTTTGGCGCC
TCCCGCGGGCGCCCCCCTCCTCACGGCGAGCGCTGCCACGTCAGACGAAGGGCGCAGCGAGCGTCCTGAT
CCTTCCGCCCGGACGCTCAGGACAGCGGCCCGCTGCTCATAAGACTCGGCCTTAGAACCCCAGTATCAGC
AGAAGGACATTTTAGGACGGGACTTGGGTGACTCTAGGGCACTGGTTTTCTTTCCAGAGAGCGGAACAGG
CGAGGAAAAGTAGTCCCTTCTCGGCGATTCTGCGGAGGGATCTCCGTGGGGCGGTGAACGCCGATGATTA
TATAAGGACGCGCCGGGTGTGGCACAGCTAGTTCCGTCGCAGCCGGGATTTGGGTCGCGGTTCTTGTTTG
TGGATCGCTGTGATCGTCACTTGGTGAGTAGCGGGCTGCTGGGCTGGCCGGGGCTTTCGTGGCCGCCGGG
CCGCTCGGTGGGACGGAAGCGTGTGGAGAGACCGCCAAGGGCTGTAGTCTGGGTCCGCGAGCAAGGTTGC
CCTGAACTGGGGGTTGGGGGGAGCGCAGCAAAATGGCGGCTGTTCCCGAGTCTTGAATGGAAGACGCTTG
TGAGGCGGGCTGTGAGGTCGTTGAAACAAGGTGGGGGGCATGGTGGGCGGCAAGAACCCAAGGTCTTGAG
GCCTTCGCTAATGCGGGAAAGCTCTTATTCGGGTGAGATGGGCTGGGGCACCATCTGGGGACCCTGACGT
GAAGTTTGTCACTGACTGGAGAACTCGGTTTGTCGTCTGTTGCGGGGGCGGCAGTTATGGCGGTGCCGTT
GGGCAGTGCACCCGTACCTTTGGGAGCGCGCGCCCTCGTCGTGTCGTGACGTCACCCGTTCTGTTGGCTT
ATAATGCAGGGTGGGGCCACCTGCCGGTAGGTGTGCGGTAGGCTTTTCTCCGTCGCAGGACGCAGGGTTC
GGGCCTAGGGTAGGCTCTCCTGAATCGACAGGCGCCGGACCTCTGGTGAGGGGAGGGATAAGTGAGGCGT
CAGTTTCTTTGGTCGGTTTTATGTACCTATCTTCTTAAGTAGCTGAAGCTCCGGTTTTGAACTATGCGCT
CGGGGTTGGCGAGTGTGTTTTGTGAAGTTTTTTAGGCACCTTTTGAAATGTAATCATTTGGGTCAATATG
TAATTTTCAGTGTTAGACTAGTAAATTGTCCGCTAAATTCTGGCCGTTTTTGGCTTTTTTGTTAGACGGC
CAACTTTTGTATACAAAGTGGGCCACCATGGGAATCCCGCTGCTGAACGCTAAACAGATTCTGGGACAGC
TGGACGGCGGGAGCGTGGCAGTCCTGCCTGTGGTCGACTCCACCAATCAGTACCTGCTGGATCGAATCGG
CGAGCTGAAGAGTGGGGATGCTTGCATTGCAGAATATCAGCAGGCAGGGAGAGGAAGCAGAGGGAGGAAA
TGGTTCTCTCCTTTTGGAGCTAACCTGTACCTGAGTATGTTTTGGCGCCTGAAGCGGGGACCAGCAGCAA
TCGGCCTGGGCCCGGTCATCGGAATTGTCATGGCAGAAGCGCTGCGAAAGCTGGGAGCAGACAAGGTGCG
AGTCAAATGGCCCAATGACCTGTATCTGCAGGATAGAAAGCTGGCAGGCATCCTGGTGGAGCTGGCCGGA
ATAACAGGCGATGCTGCACAGATCGTCATTGGCGCCGGGATTAACGTGGCTATGAGGCGCGTGGAGGAAA
GCGTGGTCAATCAGGGCTGGATCACACTGCAGGAAGCAGGGATTAACCTGGACAGGAATACTCTGGCCGC
TATGCTGATCCGAGAGCTGCGGGCAGCCCTGGAACTGTTCGAGCAGGAAGGCCTGGCTCCATATCTGTCA
CGGTGGGAGAAGCTGGATAACTTCATCAATAGACCCGTGAAGCTGATCATTGGGGACAAAGAGATTTTCG
GGATTAGCCGGGGGATTGATAAACAGGGAGCCCTGCTGCTGGAACAGGACGGAGTTATCAAACCCTGGAT
GGGCGGAGAAATCAGTCTGCGGTCTGCCGAAAAGGCTAGCGGCAAGCCCATCCCCAACCCCCTGCTGGGC
CTGGACAGCACCACAAGTTTGTACAAAAAAGCAGGCTCCACCATGAGTGTCCAAAGTAGCAGTGGAAGTT
TGGAGGGGCCGCCATCTTGGTCCCAGCTCTCCACGTCTCCAACCCCGGGCTCGGCGGCGGCGGCCAGGTC
CCTGCTGAATCACACGCCGCCATCCGGGAGGCCCAGGGAAGGTGCAATGGATGAGCTTCATAGTCTGGAT
CCAAGAAGGCAAGAGTTATTGGAAGCTAGATTTACTGGAGTTGCAAGTGGGAGCACTGGAAGTACGGGCA
GTTGCAGTGTTGGAGCTAAAGCCTCAACAAATAACGAAAGCTCTAATCACAGTTTTGGAAGCTTGGGATC
TTTAAGTGACAAAGAATCAGAGACACCGGAGAAGAAACAATCGGAATCATCCAGGGGAAGAAAGAGAAAA
GCAGAAAACCAGAATGAAAGTAGTCAGGGAAAAAGTATTGGGGGACGTGGCCACAAAATTAGCGACTATT
TTGAATACCAGGGTGGAAATGGCTCAAGTCCAGTAAGAGGCATACCTCCTGCAATCCGTTCTCCTCAAAA
TTCACATTCACATTCCACTCCTTCCTCATCTGTTCGACCGAATAGCCCTTCTCCTACTGCATTAGCATTT
GGGGACCACCCTATTGTACAACCAAAGCAATTATCCTTTAAAATTATTCAGACTGATCTCACAATGCTGA
AATTAGCAGCATTAGAAAGTAATAAAATCCAGGACCTGGAAAAGAAGGAGGGACGTATAGATGATTTGCT
CAGGGCTAACTGTGATCTCAGACGGCAAATAGATGAACAACAAAAATTACTTGAAAAATACAAAGAACGA
TTAAATAAGTGCATATCAATGAGCAAGAAACTTCTTATTGAAAAGAGTACACAAGAAAAGCTGTCAAGCA
GAGAGAAGAGTATGCAAGATCGATTACGCCTTGGGCACTTTACAACAGTTAGACATGGCGCTTCATTTAC
TGAACAATGGACAGATGGTTTTGCATTTCAGAATCTTGTGAAGCAACAAGAATGGGTGAATCAGCAAAGG
GAAGATATTGAAAGGCAAAGGAAACTTCTAGCCAAACGCAAACCTCCCACAGCTAATAATTCTCAGGCAC
CCTCTACCAATTCTGAACCAAAACAAAGGAAAAACAAAGCAGTCAATGGAGCAGAGAATGATCCCTTTGT
TAGACCAAATTTACCACAACTGTTGACTTTGGCAGAATATCATGAACAGGAAGAAATTTTCAAACTTAGA
CTAGGACATCTCAAAAAGGAAGAGGCAGAAATCCAGGCAGAACTTGAACGTTTGGAAAGAGTCAGAAATC
TTCACATACGTGAGCTGAAAAGAATAAACAATGAAGATAATTCACAGTTCAAAGATCACCCAACATTAAA
TGAAAGATATTTATTACTTCATCTGCTTGGTAGAGGTGGCTTTAGTGAAGTGTATAAGGCTTTTGACCTT
TATGAACAAAGATATGCTGCTGTGAAGATACATCAGCTTAATAAAAGCTGGAGAGATGAGAAGAAAGAAA
ACTACCACAAACATGCCTGCAGAGAGTATAGAATACACAAAGAACTGGATCACCCCAGAATAGTTAAACT
CTATGATTATTTCTCCTTGGATACAGATACGTTTTGTACAGTGTTAGAATACTGTGAAGGCAATGACTTG
GATTTCTATCTGAAGCAACACAAGTTAATGTCAGAGAAAGAAGCTCGGTCTATTGTAATGCAGATTGTAA
ATGCACTAAGATATCTCAATGAGATCAAACCCCCTATTATACATTATGATCTTAAGCCAGGAAACATCCT
ACTGGTAGATGGAACAGCATGTGGTGAAATCAAAATCACTGATTTTGGTCTGTCCAAGATTATGGATGAT
GATAGCTATGGTGTAGATGGAATGGATCTAACTTCCCAGGGGGCAGGCACTTACTGGTATTTACCTCCTG
AGTGTTTTGTAGTTGGAAAAGAGCCACCAAAGATTTCCAACAAGGTTGATGTATGGTCGGTTGGAGTCAT
CTTCTTTCAGTGTCTTTATGGTAGAAAGCCATTTGGTCACAATCAATCTCAACAAGACATTCTTCAAGAA
AATACAATATTAAAAGCCACAGAAGTCCAGTTCCCTGTAAAACCGGTTGTAAGCAGTGAAGCCAAGGCAT
TTATAAGACGCTGTTTGGCATATCGAAAAGAAGATCGATTTGATGTGCACCAGCTGGCAAATGACCCATA
CCTTCTCCCACACATGAGAAGATCAAATTCTTCAGGAAACCTACACATGGCTGGGCTGACAGCATCCCCT
ACACCCCCTTCTTCAAGCATAATTACTTACTAGGACCCAGCTTTCTTGTACAAAGTGGTGATATCCAGCA
CAGTGGCGGCCGCTCGACAATCAACCTCTGGATTACAAAATTTGTGAAAGATTGACTGGTATTCTTAACT
ATGTTGCTCCTTTTACGCTATGTGGATACGCTGCTTTAATGCCTTTGTATCATGCTATTGCTTCCCGTAT
GGCTTTCATTTTCTCCTCCTTGTATAAATCCTGGTTGCTGTCTCTTTATGAGGAGTTGTGGCCCGTTGTC
AGGCAACGTGGCGTGGTGTGCACTGTGTTTGCTGACGCAACCCCCACTGGTTGGGGCATTGCCACCACCT
GTCAGCTCCTTTCCGGGACTTTCGCTTTCCCCCTCCCTATTGCCACGGCGGAACTCATCGCCGCCTGCCT
TGCCCGCTGCTGGACAGGGGCTCGGCTGTTGGGCACTGACAATTCCGTGGTGTTGTCGGGGAAGCTGACG
TCCTTTCCATGGCTGCTCGCCTGTGTTGCCACCTGGATTCTGCGCGGGACGTCCTTCTGCTACGTCCCTT
CGGCCCTCAATCCAGCGGACCTTCCTTCCCGCGGCCTGCTGCCGGCTCTGCGGCCTCTTCCGCGTCTTCG
CCTTCGCCCTCAGACGAGTCGGATCTCCCTTTGGGCCGCCTCCCCGCCTGGAATTCTACCGGGTAGGGGA
GGCGCTTTTCCCAAGGCAGTCTGGAGCATGCGCTTTAGCAGCCCCGCTGGGCACTTGGCGCTACACAAGT
GGCCTCTGGCCTCGCACACATTCCACATCCACCGGTAGGCGCCAACCGGCTCCGTTCTTTGGTGGCCCCT
TCGCGCCACCTTCTACTCCTCCCCTAGTCAGGAAGTTCCCCCCCGCCCCGCAGCTCGCGTCGTGCAGGAC
GTGACAAATGGAAGTAGCACGTCTCACTAGTCTCGTGCAGATGGACAGCACCGCTGAGCAATGGAAGCGG
GTAGGCCTTTGGGGCAGCGGCCAATAGCAGCTTTGCTCCTTCGCTTTCTGGGCTCAGAGGCTGGGAAGGG
GTGGGTCCGGGGGCGGGCTCAGGGGCGGGCTCAGGGGCGGGGCGGGCGCCCGAAGGTCCTCCGGAGGCCC
GGCATTCTGCACGCTTCAAAAGCGCACGTCTGCCGCGCTGTTCTCCTCTTCCTCATCTCCGGGCCTTTCG
ACCTGCAGCCCAAGCTTACCATGACCGAGTACAAGCCCACGGTGCGCCTCGCCACCCGCGACGACGTCCC
CAGGGCCGTACGCACCCTCGCCGC
